Addgene plasmid #145690: pGBW-m4046787
Purpose: Bacterial Expression plasmid for SARS-CoV-2 nsp9
Depositing lab: Ginkgo Bioworks & Benjie Chen. Depositing organization: Ginkgo Bioworks.
Backbone
  Vector backbone: ori-013 - marker | cmR
  Backbone size w/o insert (bp): 1462
  Vector type: Bacterial Expression
Growth in bacteria
  Bacterial resistance: Chloramphenicol, 25 μg/mL
  Growth temperature: 30°C
  Growth strain: DH5alpha
  Copy number: High Copy
Gene/Insert
  Gene/Insert name: SARS-CoV-2 nsp9
  Species: Escherichia coli str. K-12 substr. MG1655; Severe acute respiratory syndrome coronavirus 2
  Insert size (bp): 332
  Mutation: wt
  Entrez Gene: ORF1ab (a.k.a. GU280_gp01)
  Promoter: Promoter | pT7 ; Operator | lacO ; RBS | T7_rbs ; Start Codon | ATG
  Tag / fusion protein: Cleavable TEV;Myc (C terminal on backbone)
  Cloning method: Unknown
Resource information
  A portion of this plasmid was derived from a plasmid made by: GinkgoBioworks
Depositor comments: NCBI Reference Sequence: YP_009725305.1
How to cite: pGBW-m4046787 was a gift from Ginkgo Bioworks & Benjie Chen (Addgene plasmid # 145690 ; http://n2t.net/addgene:145690 ; RRID:Addgene_145690)
