[The description below was written by a language model from this plasmid's Addgene catalogue record and pLannotate feature annotations shown in this document.]
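Description:
pGBW-m4046787 is a compact bacterial expression plasmid of about 2.1 kb, built to produce the SARS-CoV-2 non-structural protein 9 (nsp9) in E. coli. Its minimal backbone of roughly 1.5 kb carries little beyond a high-copy ColE1/pUC-type origin of replication and a chloramphenicol acetyltransferase (cat) gene driven by its native cat promoter, which provides chloramphenicol selection. A minimal lambda t0 terminator lies downstream of the resistance gene.

The expression cassette follows the familiar T7/lac design. A bacteriophage T7 promoter is followed immediately by a lac operator, then by the efficient ribosome binding site from T7 gene 10 and an ATG start codon. Transcription therefore requires T7 RNA polymerase supplied by the host. It can be held in check by lac repressor and induced with IPTG, but the feature table annotates no lacI gene, so the repressor would have to come from the host strain. The insert is recorded as the wild-type nsp9 coding region (about 330 bp), a mature cleavage product of the viral ORF1ab polyprotein. It is fused at its C-terminus to a backbone-encoded TEV protease cleavage site and Myc epitope, which allow immunodetection or capture and later removal of the tag.

The automated annotation does not label the nsp9 open reading frame or the tag, but the unannotated stretch between the RBS and the origin matches their expected position. No terminator is annotated directly after the insert. The listing of E. coli alongside SARS-CoV-2 as a species may reflect the bacterial parts or codon optimisation, but the record does not say. The plasmid is suited to recombinant production of nsp9 for biochemical, structural or interaction studies.
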