Features (pLannotate 1.2.2; 7 found; start..end, strand, type, name):
     20..38      +  promoter       T7 promoter: promoter for bacteriophage T7 RNA polymerase
     39..63      +  protein_bind   lac operator: The lac repressor binds to the lac operator to inhibit transcription in E. coli. This inhibition can be relieved by adding lactose or isopropyl-β-D-thiogalactopyranoside (IPTG). lac repressor encoded by lacI
     78..100     +  RBS            RBS: efficient ribosome binding site from bacteriophage T7 gene 10 (Olins and Rangwala, 1989)
    611..1199    +  rep_origin     ori: high-copy-number ColE1/pMB1/pBR322/pUC origin of replication
   1207..1304    +  promoter       cat promoter: promoter of the E. coli cat gene encoding chloramphenicol acetyltransferase
   1305..1961    +  CDS            cat: CAT_ECOLX - Experimental evidence at protein level: Swiss-Prot protein existence level 1. This enzyme is an effector of chloramphenicol resistance in bacteria. From Escherichia coli. This protein is used as a marker in many commonly used cloning vectors, such as pACYC184.
   2035..2069    +  terminator     lambda t0 terminator: minimal transcription terminator from phage lambda (Scholtissek and Grosse, 1987)
>Addgene plasmid #145690 | pGBW-m4046787 | depositor full sequence | sequence record 287867 | Full Sequence
GATCTCGATCCCGCGAAATTAATACGACTCACTATAGGGGAATTGTGAGCGGATAACAATTCCCCTCTAG
AAATAATTTTGTTTAACTTTAAGAAGGAGACTCTTCTATGAATGAGCTTAGTCCTGTTGCACTACGACAG
ATGTCTTGTGCTGCCGGTACTACACAAACTGCTTGCACTGATGACAATGCGTTAGCTTACTACAACACAA
CAAAGGGAGGTAGGTTTGTACTTGCACTGTTATCCGATTTACAGGATTTGAAATGGGCTAGATTCCCTAA
GAGTGATGGAACTGGTACTATCTATACAGAACTGGAACCACCTTGTAGGTTTGTTACAGACACACCTAAA
GGTCCTAAAGTGAAGTATTTATACTTTATTAAAGGATTAAACAACCTAAATAGAGGTATGGTACTTGGTA
GTTTAGCTGCCACAGTACGTCTAGAGAACCTGTACTTTCAAAGCGAGCAGAAGCTTATTTCCGAAGAAGA
TCTCTAACCGGCTTATCGGTCAGTTTCACCTGATTTACGTAAAAACCCGCTTCGGCGGGTTTTTGCTTTT
GGAGGGGCAGAAAGATGAATGACTGTCCACGACGCTATACCCAAAAGAAATTGAGATCCTTTTTTTCTGC
GCGTAATCTGCTGCTTGCAAACAAAAAAACCACCGCTACCAGCGGTGGTTTGTTTGCCGGATCAAGAGCT
ACCAACTCTTTTTCCGAAGGTAACTGGCTTCAGCAGAGCGCAGATACCAAATACTGTTCTTCTAGTGTAG
CCGTAGTTAGGCCACCACTTCAAGAACTCTGTAGCACCGCCTACATACCTCGCTCTGCTAATCCTGTTAC
CAGTGGCTGCTGCCAGTGGCGATAAGTCGTGTCTTACCGGGTTGGACTCAAGACGATAGTTACCGGATAA
GGCGCAGCGGTCGGGCTGAACGGGGGGTTCGTGCACACAGCCCAGCTTGGAGCGAACGACCTACACCGAA
CTGAGATACCTACAGCGTGAGCTATGAGAAAGCGCCACGCTTCCCGAAGGGAGAAAGGCGGACAGGTATC
CGGTAAGCGGCAGGGTCGGAACAGGAGAGCGCACGAGGGAGCTTCCAGGGGGAAACGCCTGGTATCTTTA
TAGTCCTGTCGGGTTTCGCCACCTCTGACTTGAGCGTCGATTTTTGTGATGCTCGTCAGGGGGGCGGAGC
CTATGGAAATTGATCGGGCACGTAAGAGGTTCCAACTTTCACCATAATGAAATAAGATCACTACCGGGCG
TATTTTTTGAGTTATCGAGATTTTCAGGAGCTAAGGAAGCTAAAATGGAGAAAAAAATCACTGGATATAC
CACCGTTGATATATCCCAATGGCATCGTAAAGAACATTTTGAGGCATTTCAGTCAGTTGCTCAATGTACC
TATAACCAGACCGTTCAGCTGGATATTACGGCCTTTTTAAAGACCGTAAAGAAAAATAAGCACAAGTTTT
ATCCGGCCTTTATTCACATTCTTGCCCGCCTGATGAATGCTCATCCGGAATTTCGTATGGCAATGAAAGA
CGGTGAGCTGGTGATATGGGATAGTGTTCACCCTTGTTACACCGTTTTCCATGAGCAAACTGAAACGTTT
TCATCGCTCTGGAGTGAATACCACGACGATTTCCGGCAGTTTCTACACATATATTCGCAAGATGTGGCGT
GTTACGGTGAAAACCTGGCCTATTTCCCTAAAGGGTTTATTGAGAATATGTTTTTCGTTTCAGCCAATCC
CTGGGTGAGTTTCACCAGTTTTGATTTAAACGTGGCCAATATGGACAACTTCTTCGCCCCCGTTTTCACC
ATGGGCAAATATTATACGCAAGGCGACAAGGTGCTGATGCCGCTGGCGATTCAGGTTCATCATGCCGTTT
GTGATGGCTTCCATGTCGGCAGAATGCTTAATGAATTACAACAGTACTGCGATGAGTGGCAGGGCGGGGC
GTAATTTGATATCGAGCTCGCTTGGACTCCTGTTGATAGATCCAGTAATGACCTCAGAACTCCATCTGGA
TTTGTTCAGAACGCTCGGTTGCCGCCGGGCGTTTTTTATTGGT
